Addgene plasmid #37917: MSCV-C 6bE7
Depositing lab: Karl Munger. Depositing organization: Brigham and Women's Hospital. Publication: Interpreting cancer genomes using systematic host network perturbations by tumour virus proteins. Rozenblatt-Rosen O, Deo RC, Padi M, Adelmant G, Calderwood MA, Rolland T, Grace M, Dricot A, Askenazi M, Tavares M, Pevzner SJ, Abderazzaq F, Byrdsong D, Carvunis AR, Chen AA, Cheng J, Correll M, Duarte M, Fan C, Feltkamp MC, Ficarro SB, Franchi R, Garg BK, Gulbahce N, Hao T, Holthaus AM, James R, Korkhin A, Litovchick L, Mar JC, Pak TR, Rabello S, Rubio R, Shen Y, Singh S, Spangle JM, Tasan M, Wanamaker S, Webber JT, Roecklein-Canfield J, Johannsen E, Barabasi AL, Beroukhim R, Kieff E, Cusick ME, Hill DE, Munger K, Marto JA, Quackenbush J, Roth FP, DeCaprio JA, Vidal M. Nature. 2012 Jul 26;487(7408):491-5. 10.1038/nature11288 PubMed 22810586.
Backbone
  Vector backbone: MSCV-C FLAGHA
  Backbone size w/o insert (bp): 8162
  Total vector size (bp): 6962
  Vector type: Mammalian Expression, Retroviral
  Selectable markers: Puromycin
Growth in bacteria
  Bacterial resistance: Ampicillin, 100 μg/mL
  Growth temperature: 37°C
  Growth strain: DH5alpha
  Copy number: Low Copy
Gene/Insert
  Gene/Insert name: HPV 6b E7 (alt names: E7; HPV6bgp2)
  Species: HPV
  Insert size (bp): 300
  GenBank ID: NP_040297.1
  Entrez Gene: E7 (a.k.a. HPV6bgp2)
  Promoter: PKG
  Tag / fusion protein: Flag (C terminal on backbone); HA (C terminal on backbone)
  Cloning method: Gateway Cloning
  Sequencing primers: 5′ LXSN 5'; 3′ MSCV-C seq. rev.
Resource information
  A portion of this plasmid was derived from a plasmid made by: Peter Howley lab
Terms and licenses: Academic/Nonprofit Terms; Industry Terms: Not Available to Industry
How to cite: MSCV-C 6bE7 was a gift from Karl Munger (Addgene plasmid # 37917 ; http://n2t.net/addgene:37917 ; RRID:Addgene_37917)
