[The description below was written by a language model from this plasmid's Addgene catalogue record.]
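Description:
MSCV-C 6bE7 is a retroviral mammalian expression plasmid built on the MSCV-C FLAGHA backbone, a murine stem cell virus-type vector designed for packaging into retroviral particles and stable integration into target cells. In bacteria it is maintained as a low-copy plasmid under ampicillin selection, and transduced mammalian cells can be selected with puromycin. No feature table accompanies the record, so the LTRs, packaging signal and bacterial origin are not individually documented, although these are the elements normally expected in an MSCV-style vector.

The payload is the E7 open reading frame of human papillomavirus type 6b, a low-risk HPV type. This insert of about 300 bp was introduced by Gateway recombination. The backbone supplies Flag and HA epitopes fused in tandem to the C terminus of E7, an arrangement suited to detection and to sequential affinity purification of the viral protein with its cellular binding partners. The record lists the promoter as "PKG". This probably refers to the PGK promoter, which in MSCV vectors commonly drives the puromycin marker while the 5′ LTR drives the insert, but the record does not spell out this division of labour. The listed total size (6962 bp) is smaller than the listed empty backbone (8162 bp). This is consistent with replacement of a larger Gateway destination cassette by the short insert, though the record does not explain it.

The associated publication used tumour virus proteins to systematically perturb host cell networks, so the construct fits into a collection of tagged viral ORFs for stable expression in human cells, interaction proteomics and comparison of E7 proteins across HPV types.
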