>Addgene plasmid #37917 | MSCV-C 6bE7 | depositor partial sequence | sequence record 47510 | Tag and insert
GTACAAAAAAGTTGGCACCATGCATGGAAGACATGTTACCCTAAAGGATATTGTATTAGACCTGCAACCT
CCAGACCCTGTAGGGTTACATTGCTATGAGCAATTAGTAGACAGCTCAGAAGATGAGGTGGACGAAGTGG
ACGGACAAGATTCACAACCTTTAAAACAACATTTCCAAATAGTGACCTGTTGCTGTGGATGTGACAGCAA
CGTTCGACTGGTTGTGCAGTGTACAGAAACAGACATCAGAGAAGTGCAACAGCTTCTGTTGGGAACACTA
AACATAGTGTGTCCCATCTGCGCACCGAAGACCTTGCCAACTTTCTTGTACAAAGTGGTTGATCTAGAGG
GCCCGCGGTTCGAACTCGAGGACTACAAGGACGACGATGACAAGTCGGCCGCTGGAGGATACCCCTACGA
CGTGCCCGACTACGCCTAGAATTCTACCGGGTAGGGGAGGCG
