>Addgene plasmid #37917 | MSCV-C 6bE7 | addgene partial sequence | sequence record 51070 | LXSN5
TCACTCCTTCTCTAGGCGCCGGAATTAGATCTAATACGACTCACTATAGGGAGACCCAAGCTGGCTAGTT
AAGCTATCAACAAGTTTGTACAAAAAAGTTGGCACCATGCATGGAAGACATGTTACCCTAAAGGATATTG
TATTAGACCTGCAACCTCCAGACCCTGTAGGGTTACATTGCTATGAGCAATTAGTAGACAGCTCAGAAGA
TGAGGTGGACGAAGTGGACGGACAAGATTCACAACCTTTAAAACAACATTTCCAAATAGTGACCTGTTGC
TGTGGATGTGACAGCAACGTTCGACTGGTTGTGCAGTGTACAGAAACAGACATCAGAGAAGTGCAACAGC
TTCTGTTGGGAACACTAAACATAGTGTGTCCCATCTGCGCACCGAAGACCTTGCCAACTTTCTTGTACAA
AGTGGTTGATCTAGAGGGCCCGCGGTTCGAACTCGAGGACTACAAGGACGACGATGACAAGTCGGCCGCT
GGAGGATACCCCTACGACGTGCCCGACTACGCCTAGAATTCTACCGGGTAGGGGAGGCGCTTTTCCCAAG
GCAGTCTGGAGCATGCGCTTTAGCAGCCCCGCTGGGCACTTGGCGCTACACAAGTGGCCTCTGGCCTCGC
ACACATTCCACATCCACCGGTAGGCGCCAACCGGCTCCGTTCTTTGGTGGCCCCTTCGCGCCACCTTCTA
CTCCTCCCCTAGTCAGGAAGTTCCCCCCCGCCCCGCAGCTCGCGTCGTGCAGGACGTGACA
